Addgene plasmid #23530: pDONR223-RPS6KA2
Depositing lab: William Hahn & David Root. Depositing organization: Dana-Farber Cancer Institute. Publication: COT drives resistance to RAF inhibition through MAP kinase pathway reactivation. Johannessen CM, Boehm JS, Kim SY, Thomas SR, Wardwell L, Johnson LA, Emery CM, Stransky N, Cogdill AP, Barretina J, Caponigro G, Hieronymus H, Murray RR, Salehi-Ashtiani K, Hill DE, Vidal M, Zhao JJ, Yang X, Alkan O, Kim S, Harris JL, Wilson CJ, Myer VE, Finan PM, Root DE, Roberts TM, Golub T, Flaherty KT, Dummer R, Weber BL, Sellers WR, Schlegel R, Wargo JA, Hahn WC, Garraway LA. Nature. 2010 Dec 16;468(7326):968-72. doi: 10.1038/nature09627 PubMed 21107320.
Backbone
  Vector backbone: pDONR223
  Backbone manufacturer: Invitrogen
  Backbone size w/o insert (bp): 5005
  Vector type: Gateway Donor vector
Growth in bacteria
  Bacterial resistance: Spectinomycin, 50 μg/mL
  Growth temperature: 37°C
  Growth strain: DH5alpha
  Copy number: High Copy
Gene/Insert
  Gene/Insert name: RPS6KA2 (alt name: ribosomal protein S6 kinase, 90kDa, polypeptide 2)
  Species: H. sapiens (human)
  Insert size (bp): 2202
  Mutation: C108T, A620G,2MM
  Entrez Gene: RPS6KA2 (a.k.a. HU-2, MAPKAPK1C, RSK, RSK3, S6K-alpha, S6K-alpha2, p90-RSK3, p90RSK2, pp90RSK3)
  Cloning method: Gateway Cloning
  Sequencing primers: 5′ M13pUC-fwd; 3′ M13rev
Terms and licenses: Academic/Nonprofit Terms; Industry Terms: Not Available to Industry
Depositor comments: The ORF has no Stop codon. This design enables easy recombination into a destination vector to add an epitope tag of choice and Stop codon to the ORF. Do NOT use this plasmid directly for transfections. A set of 4 custom lentiviral vectors is available ( pLX301 (http://www.addgene.org/25895/) , pLX302 (http://www.addgene.org/25896/) , pLX303 (http://www.addgene.org/25897/) , pLX304 (http://www.addgene.org/25890/) ) to be used to express these ORFs in mammalian cells. These plasmids are not included in the kit and must be ordered separately.
How to cite: pDONR223-RPS6KA2 was a gift from William Hahn & David Root (Addgene plasmid # 23530 ; http://n2t.net/addgene:23530 ; RRID:Addgene_23530)
