[The description below was written by a language model from this plasmid's Addgene catalogue record.]
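Description:
pDONR223-RPS6KA2 is a Gateway entry clone built on the Invitrogen pDONR223 donor backbone (about 5 kb without insert) and carrying the human RPS6KA2 open reading frame, which encodes the 90 kDa ribosomal protein S6 kinase polypeptide 2, also known as RSK3 or p90-RSK3. The plasmid is maintained in E. coli as a high-copy construct under spectinomycin selection. The insert of roughly 2.2 kb was introduced by Gateway recombination, so in the resulting entry clone the ORF would be expected to sit between recombination sites that allow it to be transferred into compatible destination vectors. M13 forward and reverse priming sites on either side of the insert are listed for sequence verification. The record notes two nucleotide differences from the reference sequence, C108T and A620G, but does not state their effect on the protein.

The ORF was deliberately cloned without a stop codon, so that recombination into a destination vector can fuse a C-terminal epitope tag of choice and supply the terminating codon. The record lists no promoter for expression in eukaryotic cells, and the depositors state that the plasmid should not be transfected directly. It serves purely as a shuttle source for the kinase ORF. They point to a companion set of four lentiviral destination vectors (pLX301 to pLX304), obtained separately, for expressing such ORFs in mammalian cells. The clone is part of a kit of ORFs, and the associated publication examined resistance to RAF inhibition through reactivation of the MAP kinase pathway.
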