>Addgene plasmid #23530 | pDONR223-RPS6KA2 | depositor partial sequence | sequence record 10795 | Author sequence, M13pUC-fwd
CTATGATTTTATTTTGACTGATAGTGACCTGTTCGTTGCAACAAATTGATGAGCAATGCTTTTTTATAAT
GCCAACTTTGTACAAAAAAGTTGGCATGGACCTGAGCATGAAGAAGTTCGCCGTGCGCAGGTTCTTCTCT
GTGTACCTGCGCAGGAAGTCGCGCTCCAAGAGCTCCAGCCTGAGCCGGCTCGAGGAAGAAGGTGTCGTGA
AGGAGATAGACATCAGCCATCATGTGAAGGAGGGCTTTGAGAAGGCAGATCCTTCCCAGTTTGAGCTGCT
GAAGGTTTTAGGACAAGGATCCTATGGAAAGGTGTTCCTGGTGAGGAAGGTGAAGGGGTCCGACGCTGGG
CAGCTCTACGCCATGAAGGTCCTTAAGAAAGCCACCCTAAAAGTTCGGGACCGAGTGAGATCGAAGATGG
AGAGAGACATCTTGGCAGAAGTGAATCACCCCTTCATTGTGAAGCTTCATTATGCCTTTCAGACGGAAGG
AAAGCTCTACCTGATCCTGGACTTCCTGCGGGGAGGGGACCTCTTCACCCGGCTCTCCAAAGAGGTCATG
TTCACGGAGGAGGATGTCAAGTTCTACCTGGCTGAGCTGGCCTTGGCTTTAGACCATCTCCACAGCCTGG
GGATCATCTACAGAGATCTGAAGCCTGAGAACATCCTCCTGGATGAAGAGGGGCACATTAAGATCACAGA
TTTCGGCCTGAGTAGGGAGGCCATTGACCACGACAAGAGAGCGTACTCCTTCTGCGGGACGATCGAGTAC
ATGGCGCCCGAGGTGGTGAACCGGCGAGGACACACGCAGAGTGCCGACTGGTGGTCCTTCGGCGTGCTCA
TGTTTGAGATGCTCACGGGGTCCCTGCCGTTCCAGGGAAAGGACCAGGAAAGGAGG
