>Addgene plasmid #23530 | pDONR223-RPS6KA2 | addgene partial sequence | sequence record 29279 | 23530 with M13pUC-fwd
CTCGGGCCCAATAATGATTTTATTTTGACTGATAGTGACCTGTTCGTTGCAACAAATTGATGAGCAATGC
TTTTTTATAATGCCAACTTTGTACAAAAAAGTTGGCATGGACCTGAGCATGAAGAAGTTCGCCGTGCGCA
GGTTCTTCTCTGTGTACCTGCGCAGGAAGTCGCGCTCCAAGAGCTCCAGCCTGAGCCGGCTCGAGGAAGA
AGGTGTCGTGAAGGAGATAGACATCAGCCATCATGTGAAGGAGGGCTTTGAGAAGGCAGATCCTTCCCAG
TTTGAGCTGCTGAAGGTTTTAGGACAAGGATCCTATGGAAAGGTGTTCCTGGTGAGGAAGGTGAAGGGGT
CCGACGCTGGGCAGCTCTACGCCATGAAGGTCCTTAAGAAAGCCACCCTAAAAGTTCGGGACCGAGTGAG
ATCGAAGATGGAGAGAGACATCTTGGCAGAAGTGAATCACCCCTTCATTGTGAAGCTTCATTATGCCTTT
CAGACGGAAGGAAAGCTCTACCTGATCCTGGACTTCCTGCGGGGAGGGGACCTCTTCACCCGGCTCTCCA
AAGAGGTCATGTTCACGGAGGAGGATGTCAAGTTCTACCTGGCTGAGCTGGCCTTGGCTTTAGACCAT
