>Addgene plasmid #23530 | pDONR223-RPS6KA2 | depositor partial sequence | sequence record 47053 | author sequence, M13-rev
AGGGGGGATTCAGGCTGGATGGCAATAATGATTTTATTTTGACTGATAGTGACCTGTTCGTTGCAACAAA
TTGATAAGCAATGCTTTCTTATAATGCCAACTTTGTACAAGAAAGTTGGGTACAACCGCGTGGACGTGAG
TCTCTTCATGCCTCTGCGCTGAGCCAGGTTGGACGACAGCACGGGCTCCAGCCGCGGGGCCTGAGGTGTT
CTGTTTAGAGCAAAGTAGGTGGCGGCCATCGCGCCCTTCACCAGGTGCACGTCCTGTCGGCTGAGCTGGT
TTGGGGACAGGTACTCTCTGTTGACCACCCACGGGTGTTTGAGCACTTGCATCGCCGTCAGGCGCTGATG
AGGGTCCACGTGGAGCATCTTGGACACGACGTCTTTAGCTGCGTCAGATATCGAGTCCCAGTTTCCCCCA
GAAAGGGCATACTTCCCACTGCCGATCCGCGCCAGAATCTCCTCAGGGGTATCGTCTGGCCCATTTGCAA
AAGGGGTAAATCCTGCCAGCATGGTGTACAACAGGATCCCCAAACTCCAGATGTCACACGCCGCATCATA
GCCTTGACGCTTCAGGACCTCCGGGGCCACGAAATTGGCCGTGTAGCAGGGTGTCATGAGCAGCCCGTTC
CCCGCGCGCAGCTGCTTGGCAAAGCCGAAGTCGCAGACTCGGATGGATTCTGGGCTCCCCGACTCATCCC
TGTACAGGATGTTACTCGGCTTCAGGTCTCGATGGACACCCCCTGGGAATGGAGGTAGTCCATGGTCTTG
GTGATGGTGCACAGGACGTCACTGGCTTCGCGCTCCGAGAAGTATCTCTG
